Addgene plasmid #225953: pLV-SFFV-LNPK-WPRE-UbC-Emerald
Purpose: Lentiviral vector plasmid expressing human lunapark (LNPK) under the spleen focus-forming virus (SFFV) promoter and Emerald under the Ubiquitin C (UbC) promoter
Depositing lab: Richard Eva & Bart Nieuwenhuis & Evan Reid. Depositing organization: University of Cambridge.
Backbone
  Vector backbone: pLV-SFFV-MCS-WPRE-UbC-Emerald (Addgene #211796)
  Backbone manufacturer: Bart Nieuwenhuis
  Vector type: Mammalian Expression, Lentiviral
Growth in bacteria
  Bacterial resistance: Ampicillin, 100 μg/mL
  Growth temperature: 37°C
  Growth strain: NEB Stable
  Copy number: High Copy
Gene/Insert 1
  Gene/Insert name: LNPK (alt name: Lunapark)
  Species: H. sapiens (human)
  Insert size (bp): 1485
  Entrez Gene: LNPK (a.k.a. KIAA1715, LNP, LNP1, NEDEHCC, Ul, ulnaless)
  Promoter: SFFV
  Cloning method: Unknown
  Sequencing primers: 5′ n/a
Gene/Insert 2
  Gene/Insert name: Emerald (alt name: EmGFP)
  Species: A. victoria
  Insert size (bp): 717
  Promoter: UbC
  Cloning method: Unknown
  Sequencing primers: 5′ n/a
Resource information
  A portion of this plasmid was derived from a plasmid made by: VectorBuilder
Terms and licenses: Academic/Nonprofit Terms; Industry Terms: Not Available to Industry
How to cite: pLV-SFFV-LNPK-WPRE-UbC-Emerald was a gift from Richard Eva & Bart Nieuwenhuis & Evan Reid (Addgene plasmid # 225953 ; http://n2t.net/addgene:225953 ; RRID:Addgene_225953)
