[The description below was written by a language model from this plasmid's Addgene catalogue record and pLannotate feature annotations shown in this document.]
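Description:
pLV-SFFV-LNPK-WPRE-UbC-Emerald is an HIV-1-derived lentiviral transfer plasmid for mammalian expression, built on the pLV-SFFV-MCS-WPRE-UbC-Emerald backbone. In bacteria it is maintained through a high-copy ColE1/pUC-type origin and selected with ampicillin via the bla gene. The sequenced record is about 12.3 kb. Outside the proviral region it carries remnants of older vector lineages: fragments of the tetracycline resistance gene, bom and rop, plus an SV40 promoter followed by gpt fragments, SV40 small t intron and large T sequences, and an SV40 polyadenylation signal. The gpt annotation is split into fragments, so the record does not establish that it is a working mammalian marker.

The packaged portion runs from a truncated 5' LTR to a self-inactivating ΔU3 3' LTR. An additional HIV-1 LTR fragment lies at the end of the linearised record, immediately upstream of the 5' LTR in the circular plasmid. Between the LTRs are the Ψ packaging signal with a gag fragment, the Rev response element for Rev-dependent export of the genomic RNA, and the cPPT/CTS. Two independent expression units follow. The SFFV LTR promoter drives human lunapark (LNPK), followed by a WPRE fragment, an element that generally enhances transcript stability and expression. The human ubiquitin C promoter then drives the green fluorescent protein Emerald. The catalogue lists the LNPK insert as 1,485 bp, whereas the annotated LNPK match spans about 1,260 bp, and the extra sequence is not explained in the record. No fusion between LNPK and Emerald is annotated, so Emerald serves as a separate marker of transduced cells. The construct is suited to producing lentivirus, with packaging functions supplied in trans, for LNPK overexpression with fluorescent identification of expressing cells.
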