Features (pLannotate 1.2.2; 34 found; start..end, strand, type, name):
     48..305     +  LTR            5' LTR (truncated): truncated 5' long terminal repeat (LTR) from HIV-1
    352..477     +  misc_feature   HIV-1 Ψ: packaging signal of human immunodeficiency virus type 1
    461..799     +  CDS            HIV-1 gag (fragment): gag protein from human immunodeficiency virus 1; gag
    974..1207    +  misc_feature   RRE: The Rev response element (RRE) of HIV-1 allows for Rev-dependent mRNA export from the nucleus to the cytoplasm.
   1584..1684    +  CDS            Rev (fragment): human immunodeficiency virus 1 (HIV-1) Rev protein; rev; enhances nuclear export of unspliced and incompletely spliced viral mRNAs
   1721..1838    +  misc_feature   cPPT/CTS: central polypurine tract and central termination sequence of HIV-1
   1875..1907    -  misc_feature   MCS (fragment): pBluescript multiple cloning site
   1991..2398    +  promoter       SFFV promoter: spleen focus-forming virus long terminal repeat (LTR) promoter
   2641..3900    +  CDS            LNPK: LNP_HUMAN - Also known as KIAA1715 From Homo sapiens (Human).
   3915..3945    +  misc_feature   MCS (fragment): pUC18/19 multiple cloning site
   3946..3964    +  misc_feature   MCS (fragment): pBluescript multiple cloning site
   3964..4469    +  misc_feature   WPRE (fragment): woodchuck hepatitis virus posttranscriptional regulatory element
   4462..5648    +  promoter       UbC promoter: human ubiquitin C promoter
   5684..6400    +  CDS            Emerald: Emerald is a basic (constitutively fluorescent) green fluorescent protein published in 1998, derived from Aequorea victoria. It is reported to be a very rapidly-maturing weak dimer.
   6428..6496    +  CDS            nef (fragment): NEF_HV1Z2 - Experimental evidence at protein level: Swiss-Prot protein existence level 1. Extracellular Nef protein targets CD4(+) T-lymphocytes for apoptosis by interacting with CXCR4 surface receptors. From Human immunodeficiency virus type 1 group M subtype D (isolate Z2/CDC-Z34) (HIV-1).
   6498..6731    +  LTR            3' LTR (ΔU3): self-inactivating 3' long terminal repeat (LTR) from HIV-1
   6756..6774    -  promoter       SP6 promoter: promoter for bacteriophage SP6 RNA polymerase
   7002..7281    +  CDS            TcR (fragment): tetracycline efflux protein; tet; confers resistance to tetracycline
   7282..7330    -  misc_feature   bom (fragment): basis of mobility region from pBR322
   7432..7467    -  CDS            rop (fragment): Rop protein, which maintains plasmids at low copy number; rop
   7562..7666    +  promoter       AmpR promoter: bla
   7667..8527    +  CDS            AmpR: β-lactamase; bla; confers resistance to ampicillin, carbenicillin, and related antibiotics
   8698..9286    +  rep_origin     ori: high-copy-number ColE1/pMB1/pBR322/pUC origin of replication
   9469..9525    +  CDS            lacI (fragment): lac repressor; lacI; The lac repressor binds to the lac operator to inhibit transcription in E. coli. This inhibition can be relieved by adding lactose or isopropyl-β-D-thiogalactopyranoside (IPTG).
   9532..9861    +  promoter       SV40 promoter: SV40 enhancer and early promoter
  10061..10180   +  CDS            gpt (fragment): XGPT_ECOLI - Also known as gpp, gxu. Experimental evidence at protein level: Swiss-Prot protein existence level 1. Purine salvage pathway enzyme that catalyzes the transfer of the ribosyl-5-phosphate group from 5-phospho-alpha-D-ribose 1- diphosphate (PRPP) to the N9 position of the 6-oxopurines guanine and xanthine to form the corresponding ribonucleotides GMP (guanosine 5'- monophosphate) and XMP (xanthosine 5'-monophosphate), with the release of PPi. To a lesser extent, also acts on hypoxanthine (PubMed:9100006, PubMed:3886014). Does not ribophosphorylate adenine (PubMed:3886014). From Esch
  10180..10515   +  CDS            gpt (fragment): XGPT_ECOLI - Also known as gpp, gxu. Experimental evidence at protein level: Swiss-Prot protein existence level 1. Purine salvage pathway enzyme that catalyzes the transfer of the ribosyl-5-phosphate group from 5-phospho-alpha-D-ribose 1- diphosphate (PRPP) to the N9 position of the 6-oxopurines guanine and xanthine to form the corresponding ribonucleotides GMP (guanosine 5'- monophosphate) and XMP (xanthosine 5'-monophosphate), with the release of PPi. To a lesser extent, also acts on hypoxanthine (PubMed:9100006, PubMed:3886014). Does not ribophosphorylate adenine (PubMed:3886014). From Esch
  10610..10915   +  CDS            frsA (fragment): FRSA_ECOLI - Also known as yafA. Experimental evidence at protein level: Swiss-Prot protein existence level 1. Catalyzes the hydrolysis of esters (PubMed:15808744). Displays esterase activity toward pNP-butyrate (PubMed:15808744). May stimulate mixed-acid fermentation by acting as a fermentation/respiration switch that down-regulates respiration and up- regulates fermentation rates (PubMed:15169777). From Escherichia coli (strain K12).
  10919..10993   +  CDS            small t antigen (fragment): SV40 (simian virus 40) small t antigen
  10995..11060   +  intron         small t intron: SV40 (simian virus 40) small t antigen intron
  11190..11210   +  CDS            SV40 NLS: nuclear localization signal of SV40 (simian virus 40) large T antigen
  11529..11612   +  CDS            large T antigen (fragment): large T antigen from SV40 (simian virus 40)
  11635..11769   +  polyA_signal   SV40 poly(A) signal: SV40 polyadenylation signal
  11937..12265   +  LTR            3' LTR (fragment): 3' long terminal repeat (LTR) from HIV-1
>Addgene plasmid #225953 | pLV-SFFV-LNPK-WPRE-UbC-Emerald | addgene full sequence | sequence record 446858 | Addgene NGS Result
TGATATCGAGCTTGCTACAAGGGACTTTCCGCTGGGGACTTTCCAGGGAGGCGTGGCCTGGGCGGGACTG
GGGAGTGGCGAGCCCTCAGATCCTGCATATAAGCAGCTGCTTTTTGCCTGTACTGGGTCTCTCTGGTTAG
ACCAGATCTGAGCCTGGGAGCTCTCTGGCTAACTAGGGAACCCACTGCTTAAGCCTCAATAAAGCTTGCC
TTGAGTGCTTCAAGTAGTGTGTGCCCGTCTGTTGTGTGACTCTGGTAACTAGAGATCCCTCAGACCCTTT
TAGTCAGTGTGGAAAATCTCTAGCAGTGGCGCCCGAACAGGGACTTGAAAGCGAAAGGGAAACCAGAGGA
GCTCTCTCGACGCAGGACTCGGCTTGCTGAAGCGCGCACGGCAAGAGGCGAGGGGCGGCGACTGGTGAGT
ACGCCAAAAATTTTGACTAGCGGAGGCTAGAAGGAGAGAGATGGGTGCGAGAGCGTCAGTATTAAGCGGG
GGAGAATTAGATCGCGATGGGAAAAAATTCGGTTAAGGCCAGGGGGAAAGAAAAAATATAAATTAAAACA
TATAGTATGGGCAAGCAGGGAGCTAGAACGATTCGCAGTTAATCCTGGCCTGTTAGAAACATCAGAAGGC
TGTAGACAAATACTGGGACAGCTACAACCATCCCTTCAGACAGGATCAGAAGAACTTAGATCATTATATA
ATACAGTAGCAACCCTCTATTGTGTGCATCAAAGGATAGAGATAAAAGACACCAAGGAAGCTTTAGACAA
GATAGAGGAAGAGCAAAACAAAAGTAAGACCACCGCACAGCAAGCGGCCGGCCGCTGATCTTCAGACCTG
GAGGAGGAGATATGAGGGACAATTGGAGAAGTGAATTATATAAATATAAAGTAGTAAAAATTGAACCATT
AGGAGTAGCACCCACCAAGGCAAAGAGAAGAGTGGTGCAGAGAGAAAAAAGAGCAGTGGGAATAGGAGCT
TTGTTCCTTGGGTTCTTGGGAGCAGCAGGAAGCACTATGGGCGCAGCGTCAATGACGCTGACGGTACAGG
CCAGACAATTATTGTCTGGTATAGTGCAGCAGCAGAACAATTTGCTGAGGGCTATTGAGGCGCAACAGCA
TCTGTTGCAACTCACAGTCTGGGGCATCAAGCAGCTCCAGGCAAGAATCCTGGCTGTGGAAAGATACCTA
AAGGATCAACAGCTCCTGGGGATTTGGGGTTGCTCTGGAAAACTCATTTGCACCACTGCTGTGCCTTGGA
ATGCTAGTTGGAGTAATAAATCTCTGGAACAGATTTGGAATCACACGACCTGGATGGAGTGGGACAGAGA
AATTAACAATTACACAAGCTTAATACACTCCTTAATTGAAGAATCGCAAAACCAGCAAGAAAAGAATGAA
CAAGAATTATTGGAATTAGATAAATGGGCAAGTTTGTGGAATTGGTTTAACATAACAAATTGGCTGTGGT
ATATAAAATTATTCATAATGATAGTAGGAGGCTTGGTAGGTTTAAGAATAGTTTTTGCTGTACTTTCTAT
AGTGAATAGAGTTAGGCAGGGATATTCACCATTATCGTTTCAGACCCACCTCCCAACCCCGAGGGGACCC
GACAGGCCCGAAGGAATAGAAGAAGAAGGTGGAGAGAGAGACAGAGACAGATCCATTCGATTAGTGAACG
GATCTCGACGGTATCGCCAAATGGCAGTATTCATCCACAATTTTAAAAGAAAAGGGGGGATTGGGGGGTA
CAGTGCAGGGGAAAGAATAGTAGACATAATAGCAACAGACATACAAACTAAAGAATTACAAAAACAAATT
ACAAAAATTCAAAATTTTCGGGTTTATTACAGGGACAGCAGAGATCCAGTTTGGATCGATAAGCTTGATA
TCGAATTCCTGCAGCCCCGATAAAATAAAAGATTTTATTTAGTCTCCAGAAAAAGGGGGGAATGAAAGAC
CCCACCTGTAGGTTTGGCAAGCTAGCTGCAGTAACGCCATTTTGCAAGGCATGGAAAAATACCAAACCAA
GAATAGAGAAGTTCAGATCAAGGGCGGGTACATGAAAATAGCTAACGTTGGGCCAAACAGGATATCTGCG
GTGAGCAGTTTCGGCCCCGGCCCGGGGCCAAGAACAGATGGTCACCGCAGTTTCGGCCCCGGCCCGAGGC
CAAGAACAGATGGTCCCCAGATATGGCCCAACCCTCAGCAGTTTCTTAAGACCCATCAGATGTTTCCAGG
CTCCCCCAAGGACCTGAAATGACCCTGCGCCTTATTTGAATTAACCAATCAGCCTGCTTCTCGCTTCTGT
TCGCGCGCTTCTGCTTCCCGAGCTCTATAAAAGAGCTCACAACCCCTCACTCGGCGCGCCAGTCCTCCGA
CAGACTGAGTCGCCCGGGGGGATCCACCGGTCGCCACCATGGGAAGGAGTTGGCCCGGCTTGTCTCTCTG
TCAGTGGCGGCTGCTGCCTGCTCTGGAGGCAGGCTGGGCGGTGGCGGCCGAGACTGGCGGGGGTGGACGC
CCGGGCCGGGCTGCGCCCGCTTCTTGCAGCTGTGAATTCCTTTGGACAATTGATGATATTTATCATTGTG
CCCAGTTTCTACAAATAAAAGATGGGTGGATTATTTTCTCGATGGAGGGTAAGACAAAACCTTCAACTGT
AGAAGTTCTAGAAAGTATAGATAAGGAAATTCAAGCATTGGAAGAATTTAGGGAAAAAAATCAGAGATTA
CAAAAATTATGGGTTGGAAGATTAATTCTGTATTCCTCAGTTCTCTATCTGTTTACATGCTTAATTGTAT
ATTTGTGGTATCTTCCTGATGAATTTACAGCAAGACTTGCCATGACACTCCCATTTTTTGCTTTTCCATT
GATCATCTGGAGCATAAGAACAGTAATTATTTTCTTCTTTTCCAAGAGAACAGAAAGAAATAATGAAGCA
TTGGATGATTTAAAATCCCAGAGGAAAAAAATACTTGAAGAAGTCATGGAAAAAGAAACTTACAAGACGG
CTAAATTAATTCTTGAAAGGTTTGATCCGGACTCAAAGAAAGCAAAGGAGTGTGAGCCGCCATCTGCTGG
AGCAGCTGTAACTGCAAGACCTGGACAAGAGATTCGTCAGCGAACTGCAGCTCAAAGAAACCTTTCTCCA
ACACCAGCAAGCCCTAACCAGGGCCCTCCTCCACAAGTTCCAGTATCTCCTGGACCACCAAAGGACAGTT
CTGCCCCTGGTGGACCCCCAGAAAGGACTGTTACTCCAGCCCTATCATCAAATGTGTTACCAAGACATCT
TGGATCCCCTGCTACTTCAGTGCCTGGAATGGGTCTTCATCCTCCAGGTCCACCTTTAGCAAGACCTATT
CTCCCCCGAGAACGAGGTGCTTTGGATAGAATTGTTGAATATTTGGTTGGTGATGGTCCACAAAACAGGT
ATGCACTTATATGTCAGCAGTGTTTTTCTCATAATGGCATGGCTTTGAAGGAAGAATTTGAATACATTGC
TTTTCGATGTGCCTACTGTTTTTTCTTGAACCCTGCAAGAAAAACCAGACCTCAGGCTCCAAGACTTCCT
GAGTTTAGTTTTGAGAAGAGGCAGGTGGTGGAAGGTTCAAGTTCAGTTGGTCCCTTGCCATCAGGAAGTG
TGCTTTCATCAGACAACCAGTTTAATGAAGAATCTTTAGAACACGATGTTCTTGATGATAATACAGAGCA
GACAGATGACAAAATACCAGCTACAGAACAGACAAACCAAGTGATTGAAAAAGCATCTGACTCAGAGGAA
CCAGAGGAGAAACAAGAGACTGAGAATGAGGAAGCCTCAGTGATTGAAACCAACTCCACAGTTCCTGGAG
CTGATTCTATTCCTGATCCTGAACTAAGTGGAGAATCTTTGACGGCAGAGTAGAGCGGCCGCGACTCTAG
AGTCGACCTGCAGGCATGCAAGCTTGATATCAAGCTTATCGATAATCAACCTCTGGATTACAAAATTTGT
GAAAGATTGACTGGTATTCTTAACTATGTTGCTCCTTTTACGCTATGTGGATACGCTGCTTTAATGCCTT
TGTATCATGCTATTGCTTCCCGTATGGCTTTCATTTTCTCCTCCTTGTATAAATCCTGGTTGCTGTCTCT
TTATGAGGAGTTGTGGCCCGTTGTCAGGCAACGTGGCGTGGTGTGCACTGTGTTTGCTGACGCAACCCCC
ACTGGTTGGGGCATTGCCACCACCTGTCAGCTCCTTTCCGGGACTTTCGCTTTCCCCCTCCCTATTGCCA
CGGCGGAACTCATCGCCGCCTGCCTTGCCCGCTGCTGGACAGGGGCTCGGCTGTTGGGCACTGACAATTC
CGTGGTGTTGTCGGGGAAATCATCGTCCTTTCCTTGGCTGCTCGCCTGTGTTGCCACCTGGATTCTGCGC
GGGACGTCCTTCTGCTACGTCCCTTCGGCCCTCAATCCAGCGGACCTTCCTTCCCGCGGGCGCCCCCCTC
CTCACGGCGAGCGCTGCCACGTCAGACGAAGGGCGCAGCGAGCGTCCTGATCCTTCCGCCCGGACGCTCA
GGACAGCGGCCCGCTGCTCATAAGACTCGGCCTTAGAACCCCAGTATCAGCAGAAGGACATTTTAGGACG
GGACTTGGGTGACTCTAGGGCACTGGTTTTCTTTCCAGAGAGCGGAACAGGCGAGGAAAAGTAGTCCCTT
CTCGGCGATTCTGCGGAGGGATCTCCGTGGGGCGGTGAACGCCGATGATTATATAAGGACGCGCCGGGTG
TGGCACAGCTAGTTCCGTCGCAGCCGGGATTTGGGTCGCGGTTCTTGTTTGTGGATCGCTGTGATCGTCA
CTTGGTGAGTAGCGGGCTGCTGGGCTGGCCGGGGCTTTCGTGGCCGCCGGGCCGCTCGGTGGGACGGAAG
CGTGTGGAGAGACCGCCAAGGGCTGTAGTCTGGGTCCGCGAGCAAGGTTGCCCTGAACTGGGGGTTGGGG
GGAGCGCAGCAAAATGGCGGCTGTTCCCGAGTCTTGAATGGAAGACGCTTGTGAGGCGGGCTGTGAGGTC
GTTGAAACAAGGTGGGGGGCATGGTGGGCGGCAAGAACCCAAGGTCTTGAGGCCTTCGCTAATGCGGGAA
AGCTCTTATTCGGGTGAGATGGGCTGGGGCACCATCTGGGGACCCTGACGTGAAGTTTGTCACTGACTGG
AGAACTCGGTTTGTCGTCTGTTGCGGGGGCGGCAGTTATGGCGGTGCCGTTGGGCAGTGCACCCGTACCT
TTGGGAGCGCGCGCCCTCGTCGTGTCGTGACGTCACCCGTTCTGTTGGCTTATAATGCAGGGTGGGGCCA
CCTGCCGGTAGGTGTGCGGTAGGCTTTTCTCCGTCGCAGGACGCAGGGTTCGGGCCTAGGGTAGGCTCTC
CTGAATCGACAGGCGCCGGACCTCTGGTGAGGGGAGGGATAAGTGAGGCGTCAGTTTCTTTGGTCGGTTT
TATGTACCTATCTTCTTAAGTAGCTGAAGCTCCGGTTTTGAACTATGCGCTCGGGGTTGGCGAGTGTGTT
TTGTGAAGTTTTTTAGGCACCTTTTGAAATGTAATCATTTGGGTCAATATGTAATTTTCAGTGTTAGACT
AGTAAATTGTCCGCTAAATTCTGGCCGTTTTTGGCTTTTTTGTTAGACGAAGCTTGGTACCGAGCTCGGA
TCAATTCGCCACCATGGTGAGCAAGGGCGAGGAGCTGTTCACCGGGGTGGTGCCCATCCTGGTCGAGCTG
GACGGCGACGTAAACGGCCACAAGTTCAGCGTGTCCGGCGAGGGCGAGGGCGATGCCACCTACGGCAAGC
TGACCCTGAAGTTCATCTGCACCACCGGCAAGCTGCCCGTGCCCTGGCCCACCCTCGTGACCACCTTGAC
CTACGGCGTGCAGTGCTTCGCCCGCTACCCCGACCACATGAAGCAGCACGACTTCTTCAAGTCCGCCATG
CCCGAAGGCTACGTCCAGGAGCGCACCATCTTCTTCAAGGACGACGGCAACTACAAGACCCGCGCCGAGG
TGAAGTTCGAGGGCGACACCCTGGTGAACCGCATCGAGCTGAAGGGCATCGACTTCAAGGAGGACGGCAA
CATCCTGGGGCACAAGCTGGAGTACAACTACAACAGCCACAAGGTCTATATCACCGCCGACAAGCAGAAG
AACGGCATCAAGGTGAACTTCAAGACCCGCCACAACATCGAGGACGGCAGCGTGCAGCTCGCCGACCACT
ACCAGCAGAACACCCCCATCGGCGACGGCCCCGTGCTGCTGCCCGACAACCACTACCTGAGCACCCAGTC
CGCCCTGAGCAAAGACCCCAACGAGAAGCGCGATCACATGGTCCTGCTGGAGTTCGTGACCGCCGCCGGG
ATCACTCTCGGCATGGACGAGCTGTACAAGTAACTCGAGGGAATTAATTCGAGCTCGGTACCTTTAAGAC
CAATGACTTACAAGGCAGCTGTAGATCTTAGCCACTTTTTAAAAGAAAAGGGGGGACTGGAAGGGCTAAT
TCACTCCCAACGAAGACAAGATCTGCTTTTTGCTTGTACTGGGTCTCTCTGGTTAGACCAGATCTGAGCC
TGGGAGCTCTCTGGCTAACTAGGGAACCCACTGCTTAAGCCTCAATAAAGCTTGCCTTGAGTGCTTCAAG
TAGTGTGTGCCCGTCTGTTGTGTGACTCTGGTAACTAGAGATCCCTCAGACCCTTTTAGTCAGTGTGGAA
AATCTCTAGCAGCATCTAGAATTAATTCCGTGTATTCTATAGTGTCACCTAAATCGTATGTGTATGATAC
ATAAGGTTATGTATTAATTGTAGCCGCGTTCTAACGACAATATGTACAAGCCTAATTGTGTAGCATCTGG
CTTACTGAAGCAGACCCTATCATCTCTCTCGTAAACTGCCGTCAGAGTCGGTTTGGTTGGACGAACCTTC
TGAGTTTCTGGTAACGCCGTCCCGCACCCGGAAATGGTCAGCGAACCAATCAGCAGGGTCATCGCTAGCC
AGATCCTCTACGCCGGACGCATCGTGGCCGGCATCACCGGCGCCACAGGTGCGGTTGCTGGCGCCTATAT
CGCCGACATCACCGATGGGGAAGATCGGGCTCGCCACTTCGGGCTCATGAGCGCTTGTTTCGGCGTGGGT
ATGGTGGCAGGCCCCGTGGCCGGGGGACTGTTGGGCGCCATCTCCTTGCATGCACCATTCCTTGCGGCGG
CGGTGCTCAACGGCCTCAACCTACTACTGGGCTGCTTCCTAATGCAGGAGTCGCATAAGGGAGAGCGTCG
AATGGTGCACTCTCAGTACAATCTGCTCTGATGCCGCATAGTTAAGCCAGCCCCGACACCCGCCAACACC
CGCTGACGCGCCCTGACGGGCTTGTCTGCTCCCGGCATCCGCTTACAGACAAGCTGTGACCGTCTCCGGG
AGCTGCATGTGTCAGAGGTTTTCACCGTCATCACCGAAACGCGCGAGACGAAAGGGCCTCGTGATACGCC
TATTTTTATAGGTTAATGTCATGATAATAATGGTTTCTTAGACGTCAGGTGGCACTTTTCGGGGAAATGT
GCGCGGAACCCCTATTTGTTTATTTTTCTAAATACATTCAAATATGTATCCGCTCATGAGACAATAACCC
TGATAAATGCTTCAATAATATTGAAAAAGGAAGAGTATGAGTATTCAACATTTCCGTGTCGCCCTTATTC
CCTTTTTTGCGGCATTTTGCCTTCCTGTTTTTGCTCACCCAGAAACGCTGGTGAAAGTAAAAGATGCTGA
AGATCAGTTGGGTGCACGAGTGGGTTACATCGAACTGGATCTCAACAGCGGTAAGATCCTTGAGAGTTTT
CGCCCCGAAGAACGTTTTCCAATGATGAGCACTTTTAAAGTTCTGCTATGTGGCGCGGTATTATCCCGTA
TTGACGCCGGGCAAGAGCAACTCGGTCGCCGCATACACTATTCTCAGAATGACTTGGTTGAGTACTCACC
AGTCACAGAAAAGCATCTTACGGATGGCATGACAGTAAGAGAATTATGCAGTGCTGCCATAACCATGAGT
GATAACACTGCGGCCAACTTACTTCTGACAACGATCGGAGGACCGAAGGAGCTAACCGCTTTTTTGCACA
ACATGGGGGATCATGTAACTCGCCTTGATCGTTGGGAACCGGAGCTGAATGAAGCCATACCAAACGACGA
GCGTGACACCACGATGCCTGTAGCAATGGCAACAACGTTGCGCAAACTATTAACTGGCGAACTACTTACT
CTAGCTTCCCGGCAACAATTAATAGACTGGATGGAGGCGGATAAAGTTGCAGGACCACTTCTGCGCTCGG
CCCTTCCGGCTGGCTGGTTTATTGCTGATAAATCTGGAGCCGGTGAGCGTGGGTCTCGCGGTATCATTGC
AGCACTGGGGCCAGATGGTAAGCCCTCCCGTATCGTAGTTATCTACACGACGGGGAGTCAGGCAACTATG
GATGAACGAAATAGACAGATCGCTGAGATAGGTGCCTCACTGATTAAGCATTGGTAACTGTCAGACCAAG
TTTACTCATATATACTTTAGATTGATTTAAAACTTCATTTTTAATTTAAAAGGATCTAGGTGAAGATCCT
TTTTGATAATCTCATGACCAAAATCCCTTAACGTGAGTTTTCGTTCCACTGAGCGTCAGACCCCGTAGAA
AAGATCAAAGGATCTTCTTGAGATCCTTTTTTTCTGCGCGTAATCTGCTGCTTGCAAACAAAAAAACCAC
CGCTACCAGCGGTGGTTTGTTTGCCGGATCAAGAGCTACCAACTCTTTTTCCGAAGGTAACTGGCTTCAG
CAGAGCGCAGATACCAAATACTGTTCTTCTAGTGTAGCCGTAGTTAGGCCACCACTTCAAGAACTCTGTA
GCACCGCCTACATACCTCGCTCTGCTAATCCTGTTACCAGTGGCTGCTGCCAGTGGCGATAAGTCGTGTC
TTACCGGGTTGGACTCAAGACGATAGTTACCGGATAAGGCGCAGCGGTCGGGCTGAACGGGGGGTTCGTG
CACACAGCCCAGCTTGGAGCGAACGACCTACACCGAACTGAGATACCTACAGCGTGAGCTATGAGAAAGC
GCCACGCTTCCCGAAGGGAGAAAGGCGGACAGGTATCCGGTAAGCGGCAGGGTCGGAACAGGAGAGCGCA
CGAGGGAGCTTCCAGGGGGAAACGCCTGGTATCTTTATAGTCCTGTCGGGTTTCGCCACCTCTGACTTGA
GCGTCGATTTTTGTGATGCTCGTCAGGGGGGCGGAGCCTATGGAAAAACGCCAGCAACGCGGCCTTTTTA
CGGTTCCTGGCCTTTTGCTGGCCTTTTGCTCACATGTTCTTTCCTGCGTTATCCCCTGATTCTGTGGATA
ACCGTATTACCGCCTTTGAGTGAGCTGATACCGCTCGCCGCAGCCGAACGACCGAGCGCAGCGAGTCAGT
GAGCGAGGAAGCGGAAGAGCGCCCAATACGCAAACCGCCTCTCCCCGCGCGTTGGCCGATTCATTAATGC
AGCTGTGGAATGTGTGTCAGTTAGGGTGTGGAAAGTCCCCAGGCTCCCCAGCAGGCAGAAGTATGCAAAG
CATGCATCTCAATTAGTCAGCAACCAGGTGTGGAAAGTCCCCAGGCTCCCCAGCAGGCAGAAGTATGCAA
AGCATGCATCTCAATTAGTCAGCAACCATAGTCCCGCCCCTAACTCCGCCCATCCCGCCCCTAACTCCGC
CCAGTTCCGCCCATTCTCCGCCCCATGGCTGACTAATTTTTTTTATTTATGCAGAGGCCGAGGCCGCCTC
GGCCTCTGAGCTATTCCAGAAGTAGTGAGGAGGCTTTTTTGGAGGCCTAGGCTTTTGCAAAAAGCTTGGA
CACAAGACAGGCTTGCGAGATATGTTTGAGAATACCACTTTATCCCGCGTCAGGGAGAGGCAGTGCGTAA
AAAGACGCGGACTCATGTGAAATACTGGTTTTTAGTGCGCCAGATCTCTATAATCTCGCGCAACCTATTT
TCCCCTCGAACACTTTTTAAGCCGTAGATAAACAGGCTGGGACACTTCACATGAGCGAAAAATACATCGT
CACCTGGGACATGTTGCAGATCCATGCACGTAAACTCGCAAGCCGACTGATGCCTTCTGAACAATGGAAA
GGCATTATTGCCGTAAGCCGTGGCGGTCTGTACCGGGTGCGTTACTGGCGCGTGAACTGGGTATTCGTCA
TGTCGATACCGTTTGTATTTCCAGCTACGATCACGACAACCAGCGCGAGCTTAAAGTGCTGAAACGCGCA
GAAGGCGATGGCGAAGGCTTCATCGTTATTGATGACCTGGTGGATACCGGTGGTACTGCGGTTGCGATTC
GTGAAATGTATCCAAAAGCGCACTTTGTCACCATCTTCGCAAAACCGGCTGGTCGTCCGCTGGTTGATGA
CTATGTTGTTGATATCCCGCAAGATACCTGGATTGAACAGCCGTGGGATATGGGCGTCGTATTCGTCCCG
CCAATCTCCGGTCGCTAATCTTTTCAACGCCTGGCACTGCCGGGCGTTGTTCTTTTTAACTTCAGGCGGG
TTACAATAGTTTCCAGTAAGTATTCTGGAGGCTGCATCCATGACACAGGCAAACCTGAGCGAAACCCTGT
TCAAACCCCGCTTTAAACATCCTGAAACCTCGACGCTAGTCCGCCGCTTTAATCACGGCGCACAACCGCC
TGTGCAGTCGGCCCTTGATGGTAAAACCATCCCTCACTGGTATCGCATGATTAACCGTCTGATGTGGATC
TGGCGCGGCATTGACCCACGCGAAATCCTCGACGTCCAGGCACGTATTGTGATGAGCGATGCCGAACGTA
CCGACGATGATTTATACGATACGGTGATTGGCTACCGTGGCGGCAACTGGATTTATGAGTGGGCCCCGGA
TCTTTGTGAAGGAACCTTACTTCTGTGGTGTGACATAATTGGACAAACTACCTACAGAGATTTAAAGCTC
TAAGGTAAATATAAAATTTTTAAGTGTATAATGTGTTAAACTACTGATTCTAATTGTTTGTGTATTTTAG
ATTCCAACCTATGGAACTGATGAATGGGAGCAGTGGTGGAATGCCTTTAATGAGGAAAACCTGTTTTGCT
CAGAAGAAATGCCATCTAGTGATGATGAGGCTACTGCTGACTCTCAACATTCTACTCCTCCAAAAAAGAA
GAGAAAGGTAGAAGACCCCAAGGACTTTCCTTCAGAATTGCTAAGTTTTTTGAGTCATGCTGTGTTTAGT
AATAGAACTCTTGCTTGCTTTGCTATTTACACCACAAAGGAAAAAGCTGCACTGCTATACAAGAAAATTA
TGGAAAAATATTCTGTAACCTTTATAAGTAGGCATAACAGTTATAATCATAACATACTGTTTTTTCTTAC
TCCACACAGGCATAGAGTGTCTGCTATTAATAACTATGCTCAAAAATTGTGTACCTTTAGCTTTTTAATT
TGTAAAGGGGTTAATAAGGAATATTTGATGTATAGTGCCTTGACTAGAGATCATAATCAGCCATACCACA
TTTGTAGAGGTTTTACTTGCTTTAAAAAACCTCCCACACCTCCCCCTGAACCTGAAACATAAAATGAATG
CAATTGTTGTTGTTAACTTGTTTATTGCAGCTTATAATGGTTACAAATAAAGCAATAGCATCACAAATTT
CACAAATAAAGCATTTTTTTCACTGCATTCTAGTTGTGGTTTGTCCAAACTCATCAATGTATCTTATCAT
GTCTGGATCAACTGGATAACTCAAGCTAACCAAAATCATCCCAAACTTCCCACCCCATACCCTATTACCA
CTGCCAATTACCTGTGGTTTCATTTACTCTAAACCTGTGATTCCTCTGAATTATTTTCATTTTAAAGAAA
TTGTATTTGTTAAATATGTACTACAAACTTAGTAGTTGGAAGGGCTAATTCACTCCCAAAGAAGACAAGA
TATCCTTGATCTGTGGATCTACCACACACAAGGCTACTTCCCTGATTAGCAGAACTACACACCAGGGCCA
GGGGTCAGATATCCACTGACCTTTGGATGGTGCTACAAGCTAGTACCAGTTGAGCCAGATAAGGTAGAAG
AGGCCAATAAAGGAGAGAACACCAGCTTGTTACACCCTGTGAGCCTGCATGGGATGGATGACCCGGAGAG
AGAAGTGTTAGAGTGGAGGTTTGACAGCCGCCTAGCATTTCATCACGTGGCCCGAGAGCTGCATCCGGAG
TACTTCAAGAACTGC
